Addgene plasmid #232838: pAAV-Syn-NES-FRCaMPi
Purpose: AAV transfer plasmid for Syn-mediated expression of FRCaMPi
Depositing lab: Kiryl Piatkevich. Depositing organization: Westlake University. Publication: A sensitive soma-localized red fluorescent calcium indicator for in vivo imaging of neuronal populations at single-cell resolution. Zhou S, Zhu Q, Eom M, Fang S, Subach OM, Ran C, Alvarado JS, Sunkavalli PS, Dong Y, Wang Y, Hu J, Zhang H, Wang Z, Sun X, Yang T, Mu Y, Yoon YG, Guo ZV, Subach FV, Piatkevich KD. PLoS Biol. 2025 Apr 29;23(4):e3003048. doi: 10.1371/journal.pbio.3003048. eCollection 2025 Apr. PubMed 40299972.
Backbone
  Vector backbone: pAAV
  Vector type: Mammalian Expression, AAV
Growth in bacteria
  Bacterial resistance: Ampicillin, 100 μg/mL
  Growth temperature: 37°C
  Growth strain: NEB Stable
  Copy number: High Copy
Gene/Insert
  Gene/Insert name: NES-SomaFRCaMPi
  Species: Synthetic
  Insert size (bp): 1317
  Promoter: Syn
  Tag / fusion protein: nuclear export sequence (N terminal on insert)
  Entrez Gene: NES (a.k.a. Nbla00170)
  Cloning method: Restriction Enzyme; 5′ cloning site BamHi (unknown if destroyed); 3′ cloning site EcoRI (unknown if destroyed)
  Sequencing primers: 5′ AGAGCGCAGTCGAGAGGATCCtaagccaccATGCTTCAACTTCCTCCTC; 3′ GATAAGCTTTGTACGGAATTCctaCTTGTACAGCGCGTCCGTG
Terms and licenses: Academic/Nonprofit Terms; Industry Terms: Not Available to Industry
How to cite: pAAV-Syn-NES-FRCaMPi was a gift from Kiryl Piatkevich (Addgene plasmid # 232838 ; http://n2t.net/addgene:232838 ; RRID:Addgene_232838)
