[The description below was written by a language model from this plasmid's Addgene catalogue record and pLannotate feature annotations shown in this document.]
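Description:
pAAV-Syn-NES-FRCaMPi is an AAV transfer plasmid (pAAV backbone, about 5.8 kb) for neuron-specific expression of the red fluorescent genetically encoded calcium indicator FRCaMPi. It is maintained in bacteria as a high-copy plasmid through a ColE1/pUC-type origin and selected with ampicillin via the β-lactamase gene. An f1 phage origin is also present. The expression cassette is flanked by AAV2 inverted terminal repeats, which allow the intervening DNA to be packaged into recombinant AAV particles when replication and capsid functions are supplied in trans. The right ITR is annotated in full, whereas the left ITR is detected only as short fragments. This may reflect the difficulty of sequencing these repeats or a partial truncation. The recombination-limiting propagation strain listed in the record is consistent with the known instability of ITRs.

The payload is a synthetic 1,317 bp open reading frame driven by the human synapsin I promoter, which restricts expression to neurons. The annotation shows two mApple-derived segments flanking a calmodulin-like domain, an insertion-type sensor design in which calcium binding to the sensing domain modulates red fluorescence. An N-terminal nuclear export sequence keeps the indicator out of the nucleus. The "NES" gene link in the catalogue appears to be an automatic match to nestin and not a real component. The insert field names the payload "NES-SomaFRCaMPi" while the plasmid name and purpose say FRCaMPi, and no soma-targeting motif is annotated, so the record does not settle which variant is present. A WPRE downstream of the coding sequence enhances transcript stability and expression, and the bovine growth hormone polyadenylation signal terminates the transcript. Short hits to SV40 small t antigen and the EF-1α core promoter upstream of the synapsin promoter are probably backbone remnants. The construct is intended for producing AAV for calcium imaging of neuronal activity, including in vivo.
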