Features (pLannotate 1.2.2; 18 found; start..end, strand, type, name):
     12..39      +  repeat_region  AAV2 ITR (fragment): inverted terminal repeat of adeno-associated virus serotype 2 inverted
     68..95      +  repeat_region  AAV2 ITR (fragment): inverted terminal repeat of adeno-associated virus serotype 2 inverted
    152..218     +  CDS            small t antigen (fragment): SV40 (simian virus 40) small t antigen
    244..297     +  promoter       EF-1α core promoter (fragment): core promoter for human elongation factor EF-1α
    349..796     +  promoter       hSyn promoter: human synapsin I promoter; confers neuron-specific expression (Kügler et al., 2003)
    863..1311    +  CDS            mApple (fragment): photostable monomeric derivative of DsRed (Shaner et al., 2008) mammalian codon-optimized
   1322..1681    +  CDS            cam1 (fragment): CALM_SCHPO - Experimental evidence at protein level: Swiss-Prot protein existence level 1. Calmodulin mediates the control of a large number of enzymes, ion channels and other proteins by Ca(2+). Among the enzymes to be stimulated by the calmodulin-Ca(2+) complex are a number of protein kinases and phosphatases. From Schizosaccharomyces pombe (strain 972 / ATCC 24843) (Fission yeast).
   1884..2133    +  CDS            mApple (fragment): photostable monomeric derivative of DsRed (Shaner et al., 2008) mammalian codon-optimized
   2159..2747    +  misc_feature   WPRE: woodchuck hepatitis virus posttranscriptional regulatory element
   2765..2972    +  polyA_signal   bGH poly(A) signal: bovine growth hormone polyadenylation signal
   3024..3164    +  repeat_region  AAV2 ITR: inverted terminal repeat of adeno-associated virus serotype 2 inverted
   3169..3220    -  misc_feature   bom (fragment): basis of mobility region from pBR322
   3239..3694    +  rep_origin     f1 ori (sequence partly withheld): f1 bacteriophage origin of replication; arrow indicates direction of (+) strand synthesis
   3695..3744    -  misc_feature   bom (fragment): basis of mobility region from pBR322
   3846..3881    -  CDS            rop (fragment): Rop protein, which maintains plasmids at low copy number; rop
   3976..4080    +  promoter       AmpR promoter: bla
   4081..4941    +  CDS            AmpR: β-lactamase; bla; confers resistance to ampicillin, carbenicillin, and related antibiotics
   5112..5700    +  rep_origin     ori: high-copy-number ColE1/pMB1/pBR322/pUC origin of replication
>Addgene plasmid #232838 | pAAV-Syn-NES-FRCaMPi | addgene full sequence | sequence record 477104 | Addgene NGS Result
CCTGCAGGCAGCTGCGCGCTCGCTCGCTCACTGAGGCCGCCCGGGCGTCGGGCGACCTTTGGTCGCCCGG
CCTCAGTGAGCGAGCGAGCGCGCAGAGAGGGAGTGGCCAACTCCATCACTAGGGGTTCCTGCGGCCGCAC
GCGTTGCAAAGATGGATAAAGTTTTAAACAGAGAGGAATCTTTGCAGCTAATGGACCTTCTAGGTCTTGA
AAGGAGTGGGAATTGGCTCCGGTGCCCGTCAGTGGGCAGAGCGCACATCGCCCACAGTCCCCGAGAAGTT
GGGGGGAGGGGTCGGCAGCAAATTAATTAATGGTTAATTAATCTAGACTGCAGAGGGCCCTGCGTATGAG
TGCAAGTGGGTTTTAGGACCAGGATGAGGCGGGGTGGGGGTGCCTACCTGACGACCGACCCCGACCCACT
GGACAAGCACCCAACCCCCATTCCCCAAATTGCGCATCCCCTATCAGAGAGGGGGAGGGGAAACAGGATG
CGGCGAGGCGCGTGCGCACTGCCAGCTTCAGCACCGCGGACAGTGCCTTCGCCCCCGCCTGGCGGCGCGC
GCCACCGCCGCCTCAGCACTGAAGGCGCGCTGACGTCACTCGCCGGTCCCCCGCAAACTCCCCTTCCCGG
CCACCTTGGTCGCGTCCGCGCCGCCGCCGGCCCAGCCGGACCGCACCACGCGAGGCGCGAGATAGGGGGG
CACGGGCGCGACCATCTGCGCTGCGGCGCCGGCGACTCAGCGCTGCCTCAGTCTGCGGTGGGCAGCGGAG
GAGTCGTGTCGTGCCTGAGAGCGCAGTCGAGAGGATCCTAAGCCACCATGCTTCAACTTCCTCCTCTTGA
ACGTCTTACTCTTTCGAGATCTATGGTGAGCAAGGGCGAGGAGGATAACATGGCCATCATCAAGGAGTTC
ATGCGCTTCAAGGTGCACATGGAGGGCTCCGTGAACGGCCACGAGTTCGAGATCGAGGGCGAGGGCGAGG
GCCGCCCCTACGAGGCCTTCCAGACCGCTAGGCTGAAGGTGACCAAGGGTGGCCCCCTGCCCTTCGCCTG
GGACATCCTGTCCCCTCAGTTCATGTACGGCTCCAAGGCCTACATTAAGCACCCAGCCGACATCCCCGAC
TACTTCAAGCTGTCCTTCCCCGAGGGCTTCAGGTGGGAGCGCGTGATGAGCTTCGAGGACGGCGGCATTA
TTCACGTTAATCAGGACTCCTCCCTGCAGGACGGCGTATTCATCTACAAGGTGAAGCTGCTCGGCACCAA
CTTCCCCCCCGACGGCCCCGTAATGCAGAAGAAGACCATGGGCTGGGAGGCTTCCTACGAGATGACTACC
CGTAACCTTACAGATGAGCAGATTGCGGAGTTCCGTGAGGCCTTTTCGCTGCTTGATCGTGATCAGGATG
GAAATATCACGTCCAATGAATTGGGTGTGGTTATGAGGTCGTTAGGTCTATCGCCTACTGCCGCCGAATT
ACAAGATATGATTAATGAGGTCGATGCCGATGGTAATGGCACAATTGATTTTACCGAATTTTTGACAATG
ATGGCCCGGAAAATGAAGGATACCGACGACGAAGAGGAAGTTCGCGAAGCCTTTAAAGTCTTCGATAAAG
ATGGAAGTGGATACATTACAGTCGAGGAGCTGACTCATGTTCTTACAAGTCTCGGTGAACGTTTGTCTCG
AGAAGAAGTAGCCGATGTGATACGTGAAGCCGACTCCGATGGCGATGGTGTAATCAACTACGAAGAATTT
TCTCGTGTCATTTCTTCCAAGGGCGGTTCAGGAGGCAGCGGGTCAGGTTCAATGAGGAAACCGTTCCGTG
GCGCGGGCAACGCTGTGCGTGCTTTCAGCACTTGGAAAAAGCTAGTGCCGCGGGTTTCCGAGTGGATGTA
CCCCGAGGACGGCGCCCTGAAGAGCGAGATCAGGAAGGGGCTGAGGCTGAAGGACGGCGGCCACTACGCC
GCCGAGGTCAAGACCACCTACAAGGCCAAGAAGCCCGTGCAGCTGCCCGGCGCCTACATCGTCGACATCG
AGTTGGACATCTTGTCCCACAACGAGGACTACACCATCGTGGAACAGTGCGAACGCGCCGTGGGCCGCCA
CCCCACCGGTGGCACGGACGCGCTGTACAAGTAGGAATTCCGTACAAAGCTTATCGATAATCAACCTCTG
GATTACAAAATTTGTGAAAGATTGACTGGTATTCTTAACTATGTTGCTCCTTTTACGCTATGTGGATACG
CTGCTTTAATGCCTTTGTATCATGCTATTGCTTCCCGTATGGCTTTCATTTTCTCCTCCTTGTATAAATC
CTGGTTGCTGTCTCTTTATGAGGAGTTGTGGCCCGTTGTCAGGCAACGTGGCGTGGTGTGCACTGTGTTT
GCTGACGCAACCCCCACTGGTTGGGGCATTGCCACCACCTGTCAGCTCCTTTCCGGGACTTTCGCTTTCC
CCCTCCCTATTGCCACGGCGGAACTCATCGCCGCCTGCCTTGCCCGCTGCTGGACAGGGGCTCGGCTGTT
GGGCACTGACAATTCCGTGGTGTTGTCGGGGAAATCATCGTCCTTTCCTTGGCTGCTCGCCTATGTTGCC
ACCTGGATTCTGCGCGGGACGTCCTTCTGCTACGTCCCTTCGGCCCTCAATCCAGCGGACCTTCCTTCCC
GCGGCCTGCTGCCGGCTCTGCGGCCTCTTCCGCGTCTTCGCCTTCGCCCTCAGACGAGTCGGATCTCCCT
TTGGGCCGCCTCCCCGCATCGATACCGGCTCGAGCTGTGCCTTCTAGTTGCCAGCCATCTGTTGTTTGCC
CCTCCCCCGTGCCTTCCTTGACCCTGGAAGGTGCCACTCCCACTGTCCTTTCCTAATAAAATGAGGAAAT
TGCATCGCATTGTCTGAGTAGGTGTCATTCTATTCTGGGGGGTGGGGTGGGGCAGGACAGCAAGGGGGAG
GATTGGGAAGACAATAGCAGGCATGCTGGGGATGCGGTCTCGAGCTGATTTTGTAGGTAACCACGTGCGG
ACCGAGCGGCCGCAGGAACCCCTAGTGATGGAGTTGGCCACTCCCTCTCTGCGCGCTCGCTCGCTCACTG
AGGCCGGGCGACCAAAGGTCGCCCGACGCCCGGGCTTTGCCCGGGCGGCCTCAGTGAGCGAGCGAGCGCG
CAGCTGCCTGCAGGGGCGCCTGATGCGGTATTTTCTCCTTACGCATCTGTGCGGTATTTCACACCGCATA
[95 nt withheld, positions 3221-3315]
T
[46 nt withheld, positions 3317-3362]
C
[141 nt withheld, positions 3364-3504]
CCTTTGACGTTGGAGTCCACGTTCTTT
[37 nt withheld, positions 3532-3568]
ACTCTATCTCGGGCTATTCTTTTGATTTATAAGGGATTTTGCCGATTTCGGTCTATTGGTTAAAAAATGA
GCTGATTTAACAAAAATTTAACGCGAATTTTAACAAAATATTAACGTTTACAATTTTATGGTGCACTCTC
AGTACAATCTGCTCTGATGCCGCATAGTTAAGCCAGCCCCGACACCCGCCAACACCCGCTGACGCGCCCT
GACGGGCTTGTCTGCTCCCGGCATCCGCTTACAGACAAGCTGTGACCGTCTCCGGGAGCTGCATGTGTCA
GAGGTTTTCACCGTCATCACCGAAACGCGCGAGACGAAAGGGCCTCGTGATACGCCTATTTTTATAGGTT
AATGTCATGATAATAATGGTTTCTTAGACGTCAGGTGGCACTTTTCGGGGAAATGTGCGCGGAACCCCTA
TTTGTTTATTTTTCTAAATACATTCAAATATGTATCCGCTCATGAGACAATAACCCTGATAAATGCTTCA
ATAATATTGAAAAAGGAAGAGTATGAGTATTCAACATTTCCGTGTCGCCCTTATTCCCTTTTTTGCGGCA
TTTTGCCTTCCTGTTTTTGCTCACCCAGAAACGCTGGTGAAAGTAAAAGATGCTGAAGATCAGTTGGGTG
CACGAGTGGGTTACATCGAACTGGATCTCAACAGCGGTAAGATCCTTGAGAGTTTTCGCCCCGAAGAACG
TTTTCCAATGATGAGCACTTTTAAAGTTCTGCTATGTGGCGCGGTATTATCCCGTATTGACGCCGGGCAA
GAGCAACTCGGTCGCCGCATACACTATTCTCAGAATGACTTGGTTGAGTACTCACCAGTCACAGAAAAGC
ATCTTACGGATGGCATGACAGTAAGAGAATTATGCAGTGCTGCCATAACCATGAGTGATAACACTGCGGC
CAACTTACTTCTGACAACGATCGGAGGACCGAAGGAGCTAACCGCTTTTTTGCACAACATGGGGGATCAT
GTAACTCGCCTTGATCGTTGGGAACCGGAGCTGAATGAAGCCATACCAAACGACGAGCGTGACACCACGA
TGCCTGTAGCAATGGCAACAACGTTGCGCAAACTATTAACTGGCGAACTACTTACTCTAGCTTCCCGGCA
ACAATTAATAGACTGGATGGAGGCGGATAAAGTTGCAGGACCACTTCTGCGCTCGGCCCTTCCGGCTGGC
TGGTTTATTGCTGATAAATCTGGAGCCGGTGAGCGTGGGTCTCGCGGTATCATTGCAGCACTGGGGCCAG
ATGGTAAGCCCTCCCGTATCGTAGTTATCTACACGACGGGGAGTCAGGCAACTATGGATGAACGAAATAG
ACAGATCGCTGAGATAGGTGCCTCACTGATTAAGCATTGGTAACTGTCAGACCAAGTTTACTCATATATA
CTTTAGATTGATTTAAAACTTCATTTTTAATTTAAAAGGATCTAGGTGAAGATCCTTTTTGATAATCTCA
TGACCAAAATCCCTTAACGTGAGTTTTCGTTCCACTGAGCGTCAGACCCCGTAGAAAAGATCAAAGGATC
TTCTTGAGATCCTTTTTTTCTGCGCGTAATCTGCTGCTTGCAAACAAAAAAACCACCGCTACCAGCGGTG
GTTTGTTTGCCGGATCAAGAGCTACCAACTCTTTTTCCGAAGGTAACTGGCTTCAGCAGAGCGCAGATAC
CAAATACTGTTCTTCTAGTGTAGCCGTAGTTAGGCCACCACTTCAAGAACTCTGTAGCACCGCCTACATA
CCTCGCTCTGCTAATCCTGTTACCAGTGGCTGCTGCCAGTGGCGATAAGTCGTGTCTTACCGGGTTGGAC
TCAAGACGATAGTTACCGGATAAGGCGCAGCGGTCGGGCTGAACGGGGGGTTCGTGCACACAGCCCAGCT
TGGAGCGAACGACCTACACCGAACTGAGATACCTACAGCGTGAGCTATGAGAAAGCGCCACGCTTCCCGA
AGGGAGAAAGGCGGACAGGTATCCGGTAAGCGGCAGGGTCGGAACAGGAGAGCGCACGAGGGAGCTTCCA
GGGGGAAACGCCTGGTATCTTTATAGTCCTGTCGGGTTTCGCCACCTCTGACTTGAGCGTCGATTTTTGT
GATGCTCGTCAGGGGGGCGGAGCCTATGGAAAAACGCCAGCAACGCGGCCTTTTTACGGTTCCTGGCCTT
TTGCTGGCCTTTTGCTCACATGT
